Addgene plasmid #57489: mEos4a-Calnexin-N-14
Purpose: Localization: Endoplasmic Reticulum, Excitation: 505 / 569, Emission: 516 / 581
Depositing lab: Michael Davidson & Loren Looger. Depositing organization: Florida State University, Tallahassee.
Backbone
  Vector backbone: mEos4a-N1
  Backbone size w/o insert (bp): 4750
  Vector type: Mammalian Expression
  Selectable markers: Neomycin (select with G418)
Growth in bacteria
  Bacterial resistance: Kanamycin, 50 μg/mL
  Growth temperature: 37°C
  Growth strain: DH5alpha
  Copy number: High Copy
Gene/Insert
  Gene/Insert name: Calnexin (alt name: NM_001746.3)
  Species: H. sapiens (human)
  Mutation: I474N in Calnexin
  Entrez Gene: CANX (a.k.a. CNX, IP90, P90)
  Promoter: CMV
  Tag / fusion protein: mEos4a (C terminal on backbone)
  Cloning method: Unknown
  Sequencing primers: 5′ CMV-F; 3′ SV40pA-R
Terms and licenses: Academic/Nonprofit Terms; Industry Terms
Depositor comments: . Excitation = 505 / 569; Emission = 516 / 581
How to cite: mEos4a-Calnexin-N-14 was a gift from Michael Davidson & Loren Looger (Addgene plasmid # 57489 ; http://n2t.net/addgene:57489 ; RRID:Addgene_57489)
