[The description below was written by a language model from this plasmid's Addgene catalogue record.]
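Description:
mEos4a-Calnexin-N-14 is a mammalian expression plasmid built on the mEos4a-N1 backbone (about 4.75 kb without insert), an N1-style fluorescent protein fusion vector in which the gene of interest is placed upstream of the fluorescent protein coding sequence. It is maintained in E. coli as a high-copy plasmid under kanamycin selection, and it carries a neomycin resistance marker that allows G418 selection of transfected mammalian cells. No feature table accompanies the record, so details such as the origin of replication are not itemised. The listed 3′ sequencing primer indicates an SV40 polyadenylation signal downstream of the expression cassette.

The payload is human calnexin (CANX), an integral membrane chaperone of the endoplasmic reticulum, expressed from the CMV promoter and fused at its C terminus to mEos4a. The "14" in the name probably refers to the length of the linker between the two proteins, though the record does not say so. The calnexin sequence carries an I474N substitution relative to the reference transcript, and the record does not comment on whether this has any functional consequence.

mEos4a is a green-to-red photoconvertible fluorescent protein. The paired spectral values recorded (excitation 505 and emission 516 nm for the green state, 569 and 581 nm for the red state) reflect the two forms before and after photoconversion. The stated purpose is endoplasmic reticulum localization, so the construct serves as an ER marker for live or fixed cell imaging. The photoconvertible tag also suits it to tracking of a photoconverted protein subpopulation and to single-molecule localization microscopy.
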