>Addgene plasmid #57489 | mEos4a-Calnexin-N-14 | addgene partial sequence | sequence record 141685 | AllEos-R 5'-GTACCATCTCCGTCGATCAC-3'
ATACGGGAGTTTGATCCTCATGGTCTGGCTTAATCGCACTCACCATGGGTGGCGACCGGTCCAGATCCGC
TGCCGCCTGACGCACCCCCCTCTCTTCGTGGCTTTCTGTTTCTTGGTGATCTGTTCAAAATTTCATCCTC
CTCTGCTTTAGGTTTTCTGTCTTCCTCCTCTTGACTGACAGTGCCACCATCTTCTTCAGCATCACTTTTC
TGTTTCTCTTCAAGTTTCTCTTCTCCTTCCTCCTCCTCATCTCCCTTGTCCTTTTCCTCTTCCTTCTCTT
CTTCCTCTTCCTTCACATCCGGTTGAGGTGCATCAGTTTTCTTATACTCCATACCACTGGTCTGTTTCTT
TCCAGAACAGCAGAAGAGGATAACCAGGAACACAGGAAGGGCTACAGTTAGAATATAGACTACCCACAGC
CACGGGCGCTCTTCAGCTGCCTCGTTCATCTGCCCCACAACGCCTGGCTCAGCAGCCCCATCAGCAGCTT
TCTTCAGGCCCCATCCATCATTGGCCCAATCATCAACTATTCTTCGATCAGCACAAATGATAAAGTTGTC
AAAAAAAATGTCAGAGGTCATGGACCACAGCTCCAAACCAATAGCACTAAAAGGAGTCATTCTGAAAGGT
TCCAGATCTTCAAAGAAATCTGGATTTGGTATTTTCCTGGGTTTCCAGATTCCCTGGTAACTGGGATTGT
CAATCATAGGAGGCTTCCATTTGCCTTTATAATTGGGGTTGTCAATCACAGGTCGCTGCCAGACACCACA
TCCAGGAGCTGACTCACATCTAGGGTTGGCAATCTGAGGAGCCTCCCATTCTCCATCCATGTCTTCATCC
CAATCCTCAGGTTTCTCTGCGTCTGGATCAGGTACGTACTCAGGCTCATCATCT
